>Addgene plasmid #80947 | AAVS1-Pur-CAG-hM4Di-mCherry | depositor full sequence | sequence record 156397 | AAVS1-Pur-CAG-hM4Di-mCherry sequence 12421 bps
CTAGTCCTGCAGGTTTAAACGAATTCGCCCTTTGCTTTCTCTGACCAGCATTCTCTCCCCTGGGCCTGTG
CCGCTTTCTGTCTGCAGCTTGTGGCCTGGGTCACCTCTACGGCTGGCCCAGATCCTTCCCTGCCGCCTCC
TTCAGGTTCCGTCTTCCTCCACTCCCTCTTCCCCTTGCTCTCTGCTGTGTTGCTGCCCAAGGATGCTCTT
TCCGGAGCACTTCCTTCTCGGCGCTGCACCACGTGATGTCCTCTGAGCGGATCCTCCCCGTGTCTGGGTC
CTCTCCGGGCATCTCTCCTCCCTCACCCAACCCCATGCCGTCTTCACTCGCTGGGTTCCCTTTTCCTTCT
CCTTCTGGGGCCTGTGCCATCTCTCGTTTCTTAGGATGGCCTTCTCCGACGGATGTCTCCCTTGCGTCCC
GCCTCCCCTTCTTGTAGGCCTGCATCATCACCGTTTTTCTGGACAACCCCAAAGTACCCCGTCTCCCTGG
CTTTAGCCACCTCTCCATCCTCTTGCTTTCTTTGCCTGGACACCCCGTTCTCCTGTGGATTCGGGTCACC
TCTCACTCCTTTCATTTGGGCAGCTCCCCTACCCCCCTTACCTCTCTAGTCTGTGCTAGCTCTTCCAGCC
CCCTGTCATGGCATCTTCCAGGGGTCCGAGAGCTCAGCTAGTCTTCTTCCTCCAACCCGGGCCCCTATGT
CCACTTCAGGACAGCATGTTTGCTGCCTCCAGGGATCCTGTGTCCCCGAGCTGGGACCACCTTATATTCC
CAGGGCCGGTTAATGTGGCTCTGGTTCTGGGTACTTTTATCTGTCCCCTCCACCCCACAGTGGGGCAAGC
TTCTGACCTCTTCTCTTCCTCCCACAGGGCCTCGAGAGATCTGGCAGCGGAGAGGGCAGAGGAAGTCTTC
TAACATGCGGTGACGTGGAGGAGAATCCCGGCCCTAGGCTCGAGATGACCGAGTACAAGCCCACGGTGCG
CCTCGCCACCCGCGACGACGTCCCCAGGGCCGTACGCACCCTCGCCGCCGCGTTCGCCGACTACCCCGCC
ACGCGCCACACCGTCGATCCGGACCGCCACATCGAGCGGGTCACCGAGCTGCAAGAACTCTTCCTCACGC
GCGTCGGGCTCGACATCGGCAAGGTGTGGGTCGCGGACGACGGCGCCGCGGTGGCGGTCTGGACCACGCC
GGAGAGCGTCGAAGCGGGGGCGGTGTTCGCCGAGATCGGCCCGCGCATGGCCGAGTTGAGCGGTTCCCGG
CTGGCCGCGCAGCAACAGATGGAAGGCCTCCTGGCGCCGCACCGGCCCAAGGAGCCCGCGTGGTTCCTGG
CCACCGTCGGCGTCTCGCCCGACCACCAGGGCAAGGGTCTGGGCAGCGCCGTCGTGCTCCCCGGAGTGGA
GGCGGCCGAGCGCGCCGGGGTGCCCGCCTTCCTGGAGACCTCCGCGCCCCGCAACCTCCCCTTCTACGAG
CGGCTCGGCTTCACCGTCACCGCCGACGTCGAGGTGCCCGAAGGACCGCGCACCTGGTGCATGACCCGCA
AGCCCGGTGCCTGATCTAGAGGGCCCGTTTAAACCCGCTGATCAGCCTCGACTGTGCCTTCTAGTTGCCA
GCCATCTGTTGTTTGCCCCTCCCCCGTGCCTTCCTTGACCCTGGAAGGTGCCACTCCCACTGTCCTTTCC
TAATAAAATGAGGAAATTGCATCGCATTGTCTGAGTAGGTGTCATTCTATTCTGGGGGGTGGGGTGGGGC
AGGACAGCAAGGGGGAGGATTGGGAAGACAATAGCAGGCATGCTGGGGATGCGGTGGGCTCTATGGGTCT
CGACATTGATTATTGACTAGTTATTAATAGTAATCAATTACGGGGTCATTAGTTCATAGCCCATATATGG
AGTTCCGCGTTACATAACTTACGGTAAATGGCCCGCCTGGCTGACCGCCCAACGACCCCCGCCCATTGAC
GTCAATAATGACGTATGTTCCCATAGTAACGCCAATAGGGACTTTCCATTGACGTCAATGGGTGGAGTAT
TTACGGTAAACTGCCCACTTGGCAGTACATCAAGTGTATCATATGCCAAGTACGCCCCCTATTGACGTCA
ATGACGGTAAATGGCCCGCCTGGCATTATGCCCAGTACATGACCTTATGGGACTTTCCTACTTGGCAGTA
CATCTACGTATTAGTCATCGCTATTACCATGGTCGAGGTGAGCCCCACGTTCTGCTTCACTCTCCCCATC
TCCCCCCCCTCCCCACCCCCAATTTTGTATTTATTTATTTTTTAATTATTTTGTGCAGCGATGGGGGCGG
GGGGGGGGGGGGGGCGCGCGCCAGGCGGGGCGGGGCGGGGCGAGGGGCGGGGCGGGGCGAGGCGGAGAGG
TGCGGCGGCAGCCAATCAGAGCGGCGCGCTCCGAAAGTTTCCTTTTATGGCGAGGCGGCGGCGGCGGCGG
CCCTATAAAAAGCGAAGCGCGCGGCGGGCGGGGAGTCGCTGCGACGCTGCCTTCGCCCCGTGCCCCGCTC
CGCCGCCGCCTCGCGCCGCCCGCCCCGGCTCTGACTGACCGCGTTACTCCCACAGGTGAGCGGGCGGGAC
GGCCCTTCTCCTCCGGGCTGTAATTAGCGCTTGGTTTAATGACGGCTTGTTTCTTTTCTGTGGCTGCGTG
AAAGCCTTGAGGGGCTCCGGGAGGGCCCTTTGTGCGGGGGGAGCGGCTCGGGGGGTGCGTGCGTGTGTGT
GTGCGTGGGGAGCGCCGCGTGCGGCTCCGCGCTGCCCGGCGGCTGTGAGCGCTGCGGGCGCGGCGCGGGG
CTTTGTGCGCTCCGCAGTGTGCGCGAGGGGAGCGCGGCCGGGGGCGGTGCCCCGCGGTGCGGGGGGGGCT
GCGAGGGGAACAAAGGCTGCGTGCGGGGTGTGTGCGTGGGGGGGTGAGCAGGGGGTGTGGGCGCGTCGGT
CGGGCTGCAACCCCCCCTGCACCCCCCTCCCCGAGTTGCTGAGCACGGCCCGGCTTCGGGTGCGGGGCTC
CGTACGGGGCGTGGCGCGGGGCTCGCCGTGCCGGGCGGGGGGTGGCGGCAGGTGGGGGTGCCGGGCGGGG
CGGGGCCGCCTCGGGCCGGGGAGGGCTCGGGGGAGGGGCGCGGCGGCCCCCGGAGCGCCGGCGGCTGTCG
AGGCGCGGCGAGCCGCAGCCATTGCCTTTTATGGTAATCGTGCGAGAGGGCGCAGGGACTTCCTTTGTCC
CAAATCTGTGCGGAGCCGAAATCTGGGAGGCGCCGCCGCACCCCCTCTAGCGGGCGCGGGGCGAAGCGGT
GCGGCGCCGGCAGGAAGGAAATGGGCGGGGAGGGCCTTCGTGCGTCGCCGCGCCGCCGTCCCCTTCTCCC
TCTCCAGCCTCGGGGCTGTCCGCGGGGGGACGGCTGCCTTCGGGGGGGACGGGGCAGGGCGGGGTTCGGC
TTCTGGCGTGTGACCGGCGGCTCTAGAGCCTCTGCTAACCATGTTCATGCCTTCTTCTTTTTCCTACAGC
TCCTGGGCAACGTGCTGGTTATTGTGCTGTCTCATCATTTTGGCAAAGAATTCGTCGACGCCGCCACCAT
GGCCAACTTCACACCTGTCAATGGCAGCTCGGGCAATCAGTCCGTGCGCCTGGTCACGTCATCATCCCAC
AATCGCTATGAGACGGTGGAAATGGTCTTCATTGCCACAGTGACAGGCTCCCTGAGCCTGGTGACTGTCG
TGGGCAACATCCTGGTGATGCTGTCCATCAAGGTCAACAGGCAGCTGCAGACAGTCAACAACTACTTCCT
CTTCAGCCTGGCGTGTGCTGATCTCATCATAGGCGCCTTCTCCATGAACCTCTACACCGTGTACATCATC
AAGGGCTACTGGCCCCTGGGCGCCGTGGTCTGCGACCTGTGGCTGGCCCTGGACTGCGTGGTGAGCAACG
CCTCCGTCATGAACCTTCTCATCATCAGCTTTGACCGCTACTTCTGCGTCACCAAGCCTCTCACCTACCC
TGCCCGGCGCACCACCAAGATGGCAGGCCTCATGATTGCTGCTGCCTGGGTACTGTCCTTCGTGCTCTGG
GCGCCTGCCATCTTGTTCTGGCAGTTTGTGGTGGGTAAGCGGACGGTGCCCGACAACCAGTGCTTCATCC
AGTTCCTGTCCAACCCAGCAGTGACCTTTGGCACAGCCATTGCTGGCTTCTACCTGCCTGTGGTCATCAT
GACGGTGCTGTACATCCACATCTCCCTGGCCAGTCGCAGCCGAGTCCACAAGCACCGGCCCGAGGGCCCG
AAGGAGAAGAAAGCCAAGACGCTGGCCTTCCTCAAGAGCCCACTAATGAAGCAGAGCGTCAAGAAGCCCC
CGCCCGGGGAGGCCGCCCGGGAGGAGCTGCGCAATGGCAAGCTGGAGGAGGCCCCCCCGCCAGCGCTGCC
ACCGCCACCGCGCCCCGTGGCTGATAAGGACACTTCCAATGAGTCCAGCTCAGGCAGTGCCACCCAGAAC
ACCAAGGAACGCCCAGCCACAGAGCTGTCCACCACAGAGGCCACCACGCCCGCCATGCCCGCCCCTCCCC
TGCAGCCGCGGGCCCTCAACCCAGCCTCCAGATGGTCCAAGATCCAGATTGTGACGAAGCAGACAGGCAA
TGAGTGTGTGACAGCCATTGAGATTGTGCCTGCCACGCCGGCTGGCATGCGCCCTGCGGCCAACGTGGCC
CGCAAGTTCGCCAGCATCGCTCGCAACCAGGTGCGCAAGAAGCGGCAGATGGCGGCCCGGGAGCGCAAAG
TGACACGAACGATCTTTGCCATTCTGCTGGCCTTCATCCTCACCTGGACGCCCTACAACGTCATGGTCCT
GGTGAACACCTTCTGCCAGAGCTGCATCCCTGACACGGTGTGGTCCATTGGCTACTGGCTCTGCTACGTC
AACAGCACCATCAACCCTGCCTGCTATGCTCTGTGCAACGCCACCTTTAAAAAGACCTTCCGGCACCTGC
TGCTGTGCCAGTATCGGAACATCGGCACTGCCAGGCGGGATCCACCGGTCGCCACCATGGTGAGCAAGGG
CGAGGAGGATAACATGGCCATCATCAAGGAGTTCATGCGCTTCAAGGTGCACATGGAGGGCTCCGTGAAC
GGCCACGAGTTCGAGATCGAGGGCGAGGGCGAGGGCCGCCCCTACGAGGGCACCCAGACCGCCAAGCTGA
AGGTGACCAAGGGTGGCCCCCTGCCCTTCGCCTGGGACATCCTGTCCCCTCAGTTCATGTACGGCTCCAA
GGCCTACGTGAAGCACCCCGCCGACATCCCCGACTACTTGAAGCTGTCCTTCCCCGAGGGCTTCAAGTGG
GAGCGCGTGATGAACTTCGAGGACGGCGGCGTGGTGACCGTGACCCAGGACTCCTCCCTGCAGGACGGCG
AGTTCATCTACAAGGTGAAGCTGCGCGGCACCAACTTCCCCTCCGACGGCCCCGTAATGCAGAAGAAGAC
CATGGGCTGGGAGGCCTCCTCCGAGCGGATGTACCCCGAGGACGGCGCCCTGAAGGGCGAGATCAAGCAG
AGGCTGAAGCTGAAGGACGGCGGCCACTACGACGCTGAGGTCAAGACCACCTACAAGGCCAAGAAGCCCG
TGCAGCTGCCCGGCGCCTACAACGTCAACATCAAGTTGGACATCACCTCCCACAACGAGGACTACACCAT
CGTGGAACAGTACGAACGCGCCGAGGGCCGCCACTCCACCGGCGGCATGGACGAGCTGTACAAGTAAGGC
GCGCCACGCGTGAATTCGATATCAAGCTTATCGATAATCAACCTCTGGATTACAAAATTTGTGAAAGATT
GACTGGTATTCTTAACTATGTTGCTCCTTTTACGCTATGTGGATACGCTGCTTTAATGCCTTTGTATCAT
GCTATTGCTTCCCGTATGGCTTTCATTTTCTCCTCCTTGTATAAATCCTGGTTGCTGTCTCTTTATGAGG
AGTTGTGGCCCGTTGTCAGGCAACGTGGCGTGGTGTGCACTGTGTTTGCTGACGCAACCCCCACTGGTTG
GGGCATTGCCACCACCTGTCAGCTCCTTTCCGGGACTTTCGCTTTCCCCCTCCCTATTGCCACGGCGGAA
CTCATCGCCGCCTGCCTTGCCCGCTGCTGGACAGGGGCTCGGCTGTTGGGCACTGACAATTCCGTGGTGT
TGTCGGGGAAATCATCGTCCTTTCCTTGGCTGCTCGCCTATGTTGCCACCTGGATTCTGCGCGGGACGTC
CTTCTGCTACGTCCCTTCGGCCCTCAATCCAGCGGACCTTCCTTCCCGCGGCCTGCTGCCGGCTCTGCGG
CCTCTTCCGCGTCTTCGCCTTCGCCCTCAGACGAGTCGGATCTCCCTTTGGGCCGCCTCCCCGCATCGAT
ACCGAGCGCTGCTCGAGAGATCTACGGGTGGCATCCCTGTGACCCCTCCCCAGTGCCTCTCCTGGCCCTG
GAAGTTGCCACTCCAGTGCCCACCAGCCTTGTCCTAATAAAATTAAGTTGCATCATTTTGTCTGACTAGG
TGTCCTTCTATAATATTATGGGGTGGAGGGGGGTGGTATGGAGCAAGGGGCAAGTTGGGAAGACAACCTG
TAGGGCCTGCGGGGTCTATTGGGAACCAAGCTGGAGTGCAGTGGCACAATCTTGGCTCACTGCAATCTCC
GCCTCCTGGGTTCAAGCGATTCTCCTGCCTCAGCCTCCCGAGTTGTTGGGATTCCAGGCATGCATGACCA
GGCTCAGCTAATTTTTGTTTTTTTGGTAGAGACGGGGTTTCACCATATTGGCCAGGCTGGTCTCCAACTC
CTAATCTCAGGTGATCTACCCACCTTGGCCTCCCAAATTGCTGGGATTACAGGCGTGAACCACTGCTCCC
TTCCCTGTCCTTCTGATTTTGTAGGTAACCAGGCGCGTGAATTCACTCCTCAGGTGCAGGCTGCCTATCA
GAAGGTGGTGGCTGGTGTGGCCAATGCCCTGGCTCACAAATACCACTGAGATCTTTTTCCCTCTGCCAAA
AATTATGGGGACATCATGAAGCCCCTTGAGCATCTGACTTCTGGCTAATAAAGGAAATTTATTTTCATTG
CAATAGTGTGTTGGAATTTTTTGTGTCTCTCACTCGGAAGGACATATGGGAGGGCAAATCATTTAAAACA
TCAGAATGAGTATTTGGTTTAGAGTTTGGCAACATATGCCCATATGCTGGCTGCCATGAACAAAGGTTGG
CTATAAAGAGGTCATCAGTATATGAAACAGCCCCCTGCTGTCCATTCCTTATTCCATAGAAAAGCCTTGA
CTTGAGGTTAGATTTTTTTTATATTTTGTTTTGTGTTATTTTTTTCTTTAACATCCCTAAAATTTTCCTT
ACATGTTTTACTAGCCAGATTTTTCCTCCTCTCCTGACTACTCCCAGTCATAGCTGTCCCTCTTCTCTTA
TGGAGATCCCTCGACCTGCAGCCCAAGCTTGGCGTAATCATGGTCATAGCTGTTTCCTGTGTGAAATTGT
TATCCGCTCACAATTCCACACAACATACGAGCCGGAAGCATAAAGTGTAAAGCCTGGGGTGCCTAATGAG
TGAGCTAACTCACATTAATTGCGTTGCGCTCACTGCCCGCTTTCCAGTCGGGAAACCTGTCGTGCCAGCG
GATCGACAGTACTAAGCTTTACTAGGGACAGGATTGGTGACAGAAAAGCCCCATCCTTAGGCCTCCTCCT
TCCTAGTCTCCTGATATTGGGTCTAACCCCCACCTCCTGTTAGGCAGATTCCTTATCTGGTGACACACCC
CCATTTCCTGGAGCCATCTCTCTCCTTGCCAGAACCTCTAAGGTTTGCTTACGATGGAGCCAGAGAGGAT
CCTGGGAGGGAGAGCTTGGCAGGGGGTGGGAGGGAAGGGGGGGATGCGTGACCTGCCCGGTTCTCAGTGG
CCACCCTGCGCTACCCTCTCCCAGAACCTGAGCTGCTCTGACGCGGCTGTCTGGTGCGTTTCACTGATCC
TGGTGCTGCAGCTTCCTTACACTTCCCAAGAGGAGAAGCAGTTTGGAAAAACAAAATCAGAATAAGTTGG
TCCTGAGTTCTAACTTTGGCTCTTCACCTTTCTAGTCCCCAATTTATATTGTTCCTCCGTGCGTCAGTTT
TACCTGTGAGATAAGGCCAGTAGCCAGCCCCGTCCTGGCAGGGCTGTGGTGAGGAGGGGGGTGTCCGTGT
GGAAAACTCCCTTTGTGAGAATGGTGCGTCCTAGGTGTTCACCAGGTCGTGGCCGCCTCTACTCCCTTTC
TCTTTCTCCATCCTTCTTTCCTTAAAGAGTCCCCAGTGCTATCTGGGACATATTCCTCCGCCCAGAGCAG
GGTCCCGCTTCCCTAAGGCCCTGCTCTGGGCTTCTGGGTTTGAGTCCTTGGCAAGCCCAGGAGAGGCGCT
CAGGCTTCCCTGTCCCCCTTCCTCGTCCACCATCTCATGCCCCTGGCTCTCCTGCCCCTTCCCTACAGGG
GTTCCTGGCTCTGCTCTAAGGGCAAGGGCGAATTCGCGGCCGCTAAATTCAATTCGCCCTATAGTGAGTC
GTATTACAATTCACTGGCCGTCGTTTTACAACGTCGTGACTGGGAAAACCCTGGCGTTACCCAACTTAAT
CGCCTTGCAGCACATCCCCCTTTCGCCAGCTGGCGTAATAGCGAAGAGGCCCGCACCGATCGCCCTTCCC
AACAGTTGCGCAGCCTATACGTACGGCAGTTTAAGGTTTACACCTATAAAAGAGAGAGCCGTTATCGTCT
GTTTGTGGATGTACAGAGTGATATTATTGACACGCCGGGGCGACGGATGGTGATCCCCCTGGCCAGTGCA
CGTCTGCTGTCAGATAAAGTCTCCCGTGAACTTTACCCGGTGGTGCATATCGGGGATGAAAGCTGGCGCA
TGATGACCACCGATATGGCCAGTGTGCCGGTCTCCGTTATCGGGGAAGAAGTGGCTGATCTCAGCCACCG
CGAAAATGACATCAAAAACGCCATTAACCTGATGTTCTGGGGAATATAAATGTCAGGCATGAGATTATCA
AAAAGGATCTTCACCTAGATCCTTTTCACGTAGAAAGCCAGTCCGCAGAAACGGTGCTGACCCCGGATGA
ATGTCAGCTACTGGGCTATCTGGACAAGGGAAAACGCAAGCGCAAAGAGAAAGCAGGTAGCTTGCAGTGG
GCTTACATGGCGATAGCTAGACTGGGCGGTTTTATGGACAGCAAGCGAACCGGAATTGCCAGCTGGGGCG
CCCTCTGGTAAGGTTGGGAAGCCCTGCAAAGTAAACTGGATGGCTTTCTTGCCGCCAAGGATCTGATGGC
GCAGGGGATCAAGCTCTGATCAAGAGACAGGATGAGGATCGTTTCGCATGATTGAACAAGATGGATTGCA
CGCAGGTTCTCCGGCCGCTTGGGTGGAGAGGCTATTCGGCTATGACTGGGCACAACAGACAATCGGCTGC
TCTGATGCCGCCGTGTTCCGGCTGTCAGCGCAGGGGCGCCCGGTTCTTTTTGTCAAGACCGACCTGTCCG
GTGCCCTGAATGAACTGCAAGACGAGGCAGCGCGGCTATCGTGGCTGGCCACGACGGGCGTTCCTTGCGC
AGCTGTGCTCGACGTTGTCACTGAAGCGGGAAGGGACTGGCTGCTATTGGGCGAAGTGCCGGGGCAGGAT
CTCCTGTCATCTCACCTTGCTCCTGCCGAGAAAGTATCCATCATGGCTGATGCAATGCGGCGGCTGCATA
CGCTTGATCCGGCTACCTGCCCATTCGACCACCAAGCGAAACATCGCATCGAGCGAGCACGTACTCGGAT
GGAAGCCGGTCTTGTCGATCAGGATGATCTGGACGAAGAGCATCAGGGGCTCGCGCCAGCCGAACTGTTC
GCCAGGCTCAAGGCGAGCATGCCCGACGGCGAGGATCTCGTCGTGACCCATGCATGGCGATGCCTGCTTG
CCGAATATCATGGTGGAAAATGGCCGCTTTTCTGGATTCATCGACTGTGGCCGGCTGGGTGTGGCGGACC
GCTATCAGGACATAGCGTTGGCTACCCGTGATATTGCTGAAGAGCTTGGCGGCGAATGGGCTGACCGCTT
CCTCGTGCTTTACGGTATCGCCGCTCCCGATTCGCAGCGCATCGCCTTCTATCGCCTTCTTGACGAGTTC
TTCTGAATTATTAACGCTTACAATTTCCTGATGCGGTATTTTCTCCTTACGCATCTGTGCGGTATTTCAC
ACCGCATCAGGTGGCACTTTTCGGGGAAATGTGCGCGGAACCCCTATTTGTTTATTTTTCTAAATACATT
CAAATATGTATCCGCTCATGAGATTATCAAAAAGGATCTTCACCTAGATCCTTTTAAATTAAAAATGAAG
TTTTAAATCAATCTAAAGTATATATGAGTAAACTTGGTCTGACAGTTACCAATGCTTAATCAGTGAGGCA
CCTATCTCAGCGATCTGTCTATTTCGTTCATCCATAGTTGCCTGACTCCCCGTCGTGTAGATAACTACGA
TACGGGAGGGCTTACCATCTGGCCCCAGTGCTGCAATGATACCGCGAGACCCACGCTCACCGGCTCCAGA
TTTATCAGCAATAAACCAGCCAGCCGGAAGGGCCGAGCGCAGAAGTGGTCCTGCAACTTTATCCGCCTCC
ATCCAGTCTATTAATTGTTGCCGGGAAGCTAGAGTAAGTAGTTCGCCAGTTAATAGTTTGCGCAACGTTG
TTGCCATTGCTACAGGCATCGTGGTGTCACGCTCGTCGTTTGGTATGGCTTCATTCAGCTCCGGTTCCCA
ACGATCAAGGCGAGTTACATGATCCCCCATGTTGTGCAAAAAAGCGGTTAGCTCCTTCGGTCCTCCGATC
GTTGTCAGAAGTAAGTTGGCCGCAGTGTTATCACTCATGGTTATGGCAGCACTGCATAATTCTCTTACTG
TCATGCCATCCGTAAGATGCTTTTCTGTGACTGGTGAGTACTCAACCAAGTCATTCTGAGAATAGTGTAT
GCGGCGACCGAGTTGCTCTTGCCCGGCGTCAATACGGGATAATACCGCGCCACATAGCAGAACTTTAAAA
GTGCTCATCATTGGAAAACGTTCTTCGGGGCGAAAACTCTCAAGGATCTTACCGCTGTTGAGATCCAGTT
CGATGTAACCCACTCGTGCACCCAACTGATCTTCAGCATCTTTTACTTTCACCAGCGTTTCTGGGTGAGC
AAAAACAGGAAGGCAAAATGCCGCAAAAAAGGGAATAAGGGCGACACGGAAATGTTGAATACTCATACTC
TTCCTTTTTCAATATTATTGAAGCATTTATCAGGGTTATTGTCTCATGACCAAAATCCCTTAACGTGAGT
TTTCGTTCCACTGAGCGTCAGACCCCGTAGAAAAGATCAAAGGATCTTCTTGAGATCCTTTTTTTCTGCG
CGTAATCTGCTGCTTGCAAACAAAAAAACCACCGCTACCAGCGGTGGTTTGTTTGCCGGATCAAGAGCTA
CCAACTCTTTTTCCGAAGGTAACTGGCTTCAGCAGAGCGCAGATACCAAATACTGTTCTTCTAGTGTAGC
CGTAGTTAGGCCACCACTTCAAGAACTCTGTAGCACCGCCTACATACCTCGCTCTGCTAATCCTGTTACC
AGTGGCTGCTGCCAGTGGCGATAAGTCGTGTCTTACCGGGTTGGACTCAAGACGATAGTTACCGGATAAG
GCGCAGCGGTCGGGCTGAACGGGGGGTTCGTGCACACAGCCCAGCTTGGAGCGAACGACCTACACCGAAC
TGAGATACCTACAGCGTGAGCTATGAGAAAGCGCCACGCTTCCCGAAGGGAGAAAGGCGGACAGGTATCC
GGTAAGCGGCAGGGTCGGAACAGGAGAGCGCACGAGGGAGCTTCCAGGGGGAAACGCCTGGTATCTTTAT
AGTCCTGTCGGGTTTCGCCACCTCTGACTTGAGCGTCGATTTTTGTGATGCTCGTCAGGGGGGCGGAGCC
TATGGAAAAACGCCAGCAACGCGGCCTTTTTACGGTTCCTGGCCTTTTGCTGGCCTTTTGCTCACATGTT
CTTTCCTGCGTTATCCCCTGATTCTGTGGATAACCGTATTACCGCCTTTGAGTGAGCTGATACCGCTCGC
CGCAGCCGAACGACCGAGCGCAGCGAGTCAGTGAGCGAGGAAGCGGAAGAGCGCCCAATACGCAAACCGC
CTCTCCCCGCGCGTTGGCCGATTCATTAATGCAGCTGGCACGACAGGTTTCCCGACTGGAAAGCGGGCAG
TGAGCGCAACGCAATTAATGTGAGTTAGCTCACTCATTAGGCACCCCAGGCTTTACACTTTATGCTTCCG
GCTCGTATGTTGTGTGGAATTGTGAGCGGATAACAATTTCACACAGGAAACAGCTATGACCATGATTACG
CCAAGCTCAGAATTAACCCTCACTAAAGGGT
Features (pLannotate 1.2.2; 34 found; start..end, strand, type, name):
     33..836     +  misc_feature   HA-L: left homology arm from the adeno-associated virus integration site (AAVS1) within intron 1 of the human PPP1R12C gene
    843..868     +  misc_feature   SA: splice acceptor site
    955..1554    +  CDS            PuroR: puromycin N-acetyltransferase; pac from Streptomyces alboniger; confers resistance to puromycin
   1592..1816    +  polyA_signal   bGH poly(A) signal: bovine growth hormone polyadenylation signal
   1822..2201    +  enhancer       CMV enhancer: human cytomegalovirus immediate early enhancer
   2203..2480    +  promoter       chicken β-actin promoter: No description available
   2482..3499    +  intron         chimeric intron: chimera between introns from chicken β-actin and rabbit β-globin
   3569..5005    +  CDS            CHRM4: ACM4_HUMAN - Experimental evidence at protein level: Swiss-Prot protein existence level 1. The muscarinic acetylcholine receptor mediates various cellular responses, including inhibition of adenylate cyclase, breakdown of phosphoinositides and modulation of potassium channels through the action of G proteins. Primary transducing effect is inhibition of adenylate cyclase. From Homo sapiens (Human).
   5027..5734    +  CDS            mCherry: mCherry is a basic (constitutively fluorescent) red fluorescent protein published in 2004, derived from Discosoma sp.. It is reported to be a very rapidly-maturing monomer with low acid sensitivity.
   5752..5776    +  misc_feature   MCS (fragment): pBluescript multiple cloning site
   5776..6364    +  misc_feature   WPRE: woodchuck hepatitis virus posttranscriptional regulatory element
   6396..6872    +  polyA_signal   hGH poly(A) signal: human growth hormone polyadenylation signal
   6896..6976    +  CDS            HBB (fragment): HBB_PONPY - Experimental evidence at transcript level: Swiss-Prot protein existence level 2. Involved in oxygen transport from the lung to the various peripheral tissues. From Pongo pygmaeus (Bornean orangutan).
   7047..7102    +  polyA_signal   β-globin poly(A) signal: rabbit β-globin polyadenylation signal (Gil and Proudfoot, 1987)
   7485..7507    -  protein_bind   lac operator (fragment): The lac repressor binds to the lac operator to inhibit transcription in E. coli. This inhibition can be relieved by adding lactose or isopropyl-β-D-thiogalactopyranoside (IPTG). lac repressor encoded by lacI
   7511..7541    -  promoter       lac promoter: promoter for the E. coli lac operon
   7556..7577    -  protein_bind   CAP binding site: CAP binding activates transcription in the presence of cAMP. E. coli catabolite activator protein
   7590..7629    -  CDS            lacI (fragment): lac repressor; lacI; The lac repressor binds to the lac operator to inhibit transcription in E. coli. This inhibition can be relieved by adding lactose or isopropyl-β-D-thiogalactopyranoside (IPTG).
   7651..8487    +  misc_feature   HA-R: right homology arm from the adeno-associated virus integration site (AAVS1) within intron 1 of the human PPP1R12C gene
   8528..8546    -  promoter       T7 promoter: promoter for bacteriophage T7 RNA polymerase
   8549..8696    +  CDS            lacZα (fragment): LacZα fragment of β-galactosidase; lacZ fragment
   8706..9009    +  CDS            ccdB (fragment): CcdB, a bacterial toxin that poisons DNA gyrase; ccdB; Plasmids containing the ccdB gene cannot be propagated in standard E. coli strains.
   9057..9326    +  CDS            tnpA (fragment): TN5P_ECOLX - Also known as tnp. Experimental evidence at protein level: Swiss-Prot protein existence level 1. Mediates transposition of transposon Tn5 by a 'cut and paste' mechanism. First, the monomeric transposase binds the 19 bp inverted DNA repeats flanking the transposon. Then, dimerization of the DNA- bound transposase creates a synaptic DNA complex. After nicking of the first DNA strand, excision of the transposon proceeds through a series of intermediates. The transposase then mediates the insertion of the transposon at a new site by strand transfer. The activity of the wild- type tran
   9358..10156   +  CDS            NeoR/KanR (fragment): aminoglycoside phosphotransferase from Tn5; aph(3')-II (or nptII); confers resistance to neomycin, kanamycin, and G418 (Geneticin®)
  10177..10227   -  misc_feature   bom (fragment): basis of mobility region from pBR322
  10254..10313   +  promoter       AmpR promoter (fragment): bla
  10406..11266   -  CDS            AmpR: β-lactamase; bla; confers resistance to ampicillin, carbenicillin, and related antibiotics
  11267..11319   -  promoter       AmpR promoter (fragment): bla
  11390..11978   +  rep_origin     ori: high-copy-number ColE1/pMB1/pBR322/pUC origin of replication
  12161..12253   +  CDS            lacI (fragment): lac repressor; lacI; The lac repressor binds to the lac operator to inhibit transcription in E. coli. This inhibition can be relieved by adding lactose or isopropyl-β-D-thiogalactopyranoside (IPTG).
  12266..12287   +  protein_bind   CAP binding site: CAP binding activates transcription in the presence of cAMP. E. coli catabolite activator protein
  12302..12332   +  promoter       lac promoter: promoter for the E. coli lac operon
  12336..12358   +  protein_bind   lac operator (fragment): The lac repressor binds to the lac operator to inhibit transcription in E. coli. This inhibition can be relieved by adding lactose or isopropyl-β-D-thiogalactopyranoside (IPTG). lac repressor encoded by lacI
  12401..12419   +  promoter       T3 promoter: promoter for bacteriophage T3 RNA polymerase
