[The description below was written by a language model from this plasmid's Addgene catalogue record and pLannotate feature annotations shown in this document.]
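Description:
AAVS1-Pur-CAG-hM4Di-mCherry is a roughly 12.4 kb donor plasmid for homology-directed knock-in at the human AAVS1 safe-harbour locus, which lies in intron 1 of PPP1R12C. It is propagated in E. coli on a high-copy ColE1/pUC-type origin with ampicillin selection (AmpR). The bacterial backbone also carries remnants of earlier cloning vectors, including fragments of lacZα, ccdB, a Tn5 transposase, NeoR/KanR and lac regulatory elements, as well as T7 and T3 promoters. The partial coding sequences among these remnants are annotated only as fragments and are not part of the design.

The payload sits between left and right AAVS1 homology arms of about 800 bp each. Immediately after the left arm, a splice acceptor precedes a promoterless puromycin N-acetyltransferase gene ending in a bGH polyadenylation signal. In this gene-trap arrangement, puromycin resistance is expected to depend on splicing into the endogenous PPP1R12C transcript, which enriches for correctly targeted integrants. Downstream is an independent expression cassette driven by the CAG promoter (CMV enhancer, chicken β-actin promoter and chimeric intron). It expresses hM4Di, the Gi-coupled inhibitory DREADD derived from the human M4 muscarinic receptor (CHRM4), fused at its C terminus to mCherry. A WPRE follows to boost transcript expression, and then hGH and rabbit β-globin polyadenylation sequences.

The record does not state which nuclease is used to cut the AAVS1 site; a site-specific nuclease would need to be supplied separately. The associated publication concerns chemical control of grafted neurons derived from human pluripotent stem cells. This is consistent with using the plasmid to make stable lines in which constitutively expressed, red-fluorescent hM4Di allows chemogenetic silencing of the derived neurons.
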