Addgene plasmid #80947: AAVS1-Pur-CAG-hM4Di-mCherry
Purpose: human AAVS1 site targeting donor plasmid for knock-in hM4Di-mCherry expression cassette driven by CAG promoter
Depositing lab: Su-Chun Zhang. Depositing organization: University of Wisconsin, Madison. Publication: Chemical Control of Grafted Human PSC-Derived Neurons in a Mouse Model of Parkinson's Disease. Chen Y, Xiong M, Dong Y, Haberman A, Cao J, Liu H, Zhou W, Zhang SC. Cell Stem Cell. 2016 Jun 2;18(6):817-26. doi: 10.1016/j.stem.2016.03.014. Epub 2016 Apr 28. PubMed 27133795.
Backbone
  Vector backbone: AAVS1
  Backbone size w/o insert (bp): 10247
  Total vector size (bp): 12416
  Vector type: Mammalian Expression
  Selectable markers: Puromycin
Growth in bacteria
  Bacterial resistance: Ampicillin, 100 μg/mL
  Growth temperature: 37°C
  Growth strain: NEB Stable
  Copy number: High Copy
Gene/Insert
  Gene/Insert name: hM4Di-mCherry
  Species: H. sapiens (human)
  Insert size (bp): 2169
  Promoter: CAG promoter
  Tag / fusion protein: mcherry fusion (C terminal on insert)
  Cloning method: Restriction Enzyme; 5′ cloning site SalI (not destroyed); 3′ cloning site MluI (not destroyed)
  Sequencing primers: 5′ ggcttctggcgtgtgaccggc; 3′ catagcgtaaaaggagcaaca
Resource information
  A portion of this plasmid was derived from a plasmid made by: The hM4Di-mCherry cDNA was amplified from pAAV-hSyn-DIO-hM4D(Gi)-mCherry (addgene #44362, Bryan Roth Lab)
Terms and licenses: Academic/Nonprofit Terms; Industry Terms: Not Available to Industry
How to cite: AAVS1-Pur-CAG-hM4Di-mCherry was a gift from Su-Chun Zhang (Addgene plasmid # 80947 ; http://n2t.net/addgene:80947 ; RRID:Addgene_80947)
