>Addgene plasmid #80947 | AAVS1-Pur-CAG-hM4Di-mCherry | addgene partial sequence | sequence record 156395 | pCAG-F 5'-GCAACGTGCTGGTTATTGTG-3'
CGCCACCATGGCCAACTTCACACCTGTCAATGGCAGCTCGGGCAATCAGTCCGTGCGCCTGGTCACGTCA
TCATCCCACAATCGCTATGAGACGGTGGAAATGGTCTTCATTGCCACAGTGACAGGCTCCCTGAGCCTGG
TGACTGTCGTGGGCAACATCCTGGTGATGCTGTCCATCAAGGTCAACAGGCAGCTGCAGACAGTCAACAA
CTACTTCCTCTTCAGCCTGGCGTGTGCTGATCTCATCATAGGCGCCTTCTCCATGAACCTCTACACCGTG
TACATCATCAAGGGCTACTGGCCCCTGGGCGCCGTGGTCTGCGACCTGTGGCTGGCCCTGGACTGCGTGG
TGAGCAACGCCTCCGTCATGAACCTTCTCATCATCAGCTTTGACCGCTACTTCTGCGTCACCAAGCCTCT
CACCTACCCTGCCCGGCGCACCACCAAGATGGCAGGCCTCATGATTGCTGCTGCCTGGGTACTGTCCTTC
GTGCTCTGGGCGCCTGCCATCTTGTTCTGGCAGTTTGTGGTGGGTAAGCGGACGGTGCCCGACAACCAGT
GCTTCATCCAGTTCCTGTCCAACCCAGCAGTGACCTTTGGCACAGCCATTGCTGGCTTCTACCTGCCTGT
GGTCATCATGACGGTGCTGTACATCCACATCTCCCTGGCCAGTCGCAGCCGAGTCCACAAGCACCGGCCC
GAGGGCCCGAAGGAGAAGAAAGCCAAGACGCTGGCCTTCCTCAAGAGCCCACTAATGAAGCAGAGCGTCA
AGAAGCCCCCGCCCGGGGAGGCCGCCCGGGAGGAGCTGCGCAATGGCAAGCTGGAGGAGGCCCCCCCGCC
AGCGCTGCCACCGCCACCGCG
