>Addgene plasmid #80947 | AAVS1-Pur-CAG-hM4Di-mCherry | addgene partial sequence | sequence record 156396 | WPRE-R 5'-CATAGCGTAAAAGGAGCAACA-3'
AATTTTGTAATCCAGAGGTTGATTATCGATAAGCTTGATATCGAATTCACGCGTGGCGCGCCTTACTTGT
ACAGCTCGTCCATGCCGCCGGTGGAGTGGCGGCCCTCGGCGCGTTCGTACTGTTCCACGATGGTGTAGTC
CTCGTTGTGGGAGGTGATGTCCAACTTGATGTTGACGTTGTAGGCGCCGGGCAGCTGCACGGGCTTCTTG
GCCTTGTAGGTGGTCTTGACCTCAGCGTCGTAGTGGCCGCCGTCCTTCAGCTTCAGCCTCTGCTTGATCT
CGCCCTTCAGGGCGCCGTCCTCGGGGTACATCCGCTCGGAGGAGGCCTCCCAGCCCATGGTCTTCTTCTG
CATTACGGGGCCGTCGGAGGGGAAGTTGGTGCCGCGCAGCTTCACCTTGTAGATGAACTCGCCGTCCTGC
AGGGAGGAGTCCTGGGTCACGGTCACCACGCCGCCGTCCTCGAAGTTCATCACGCGCTCCCACTTGAAGC
CCTCGGGGAAGGACAGCTTCAAGTAGTCGGGGATGTCGGCGGGGTGCTTCACGTAGGCCTTGGAGCCGTA
CATGAACTGAGGGGACAGGATGTCCCAGGCGAAGGGCAGGGGGCCACCCTTGGTCACCTTCAGCTTGGCG
GTCTGGGTGCCCTCGTAGGGGCGGCCCTCGCCCTCGCCCTCGATCTCGAACTCGTGGCCGTTCACGGAGC
CCTCCATGTGCACCTTGAAGCGCATGAACTCCTTGATGATGGCCATGTTATCCTCCTCGCCCTTGCTCAC
CATGGTGGCGACCGGTGGATCCCGCCTGGCAGTGCCGATGTTCCGATACTGGCACAGCAGCAGGTGCCGG
AAGGTCTTTTTAAAGGTGGCGTTGCACAGAGCATA
